Addgene plasmid #51400: T7-His-Arp11(1–417)
Purpose: expression of full-length mouse Arp11 under T7 promoter
Depositing lab: Trina Schroer. Depositing organization: Johns Hopkins University and School of Medicine. Publication: Interactions between the evolutionarily conserved, actin-related protein, Arp11, actin, and Arp1. Eckley DM, Schroer TA. Mol Biol Cell. 2003 Jul;14(7):2645-54. Epub 2003 Mar 20. 10.1091/mbc.e03-01-0049 PubMed 12857853.
Backbone
  Vector backbone: pRSET-B
  Backbone manufacturer: Invitrogen
  Backbone size w/o insert (bp): 2900
  Total vector size (bp): 4444
  Vector type: Bacterial Expression
Growth in bacteria
  Bacterial resistance: Ampicillin, 100 μg/mL
  Growth temperature: 37°C
  Growth strain: DH5alpha
  Copy number: High Copy
Gene/Insert
  Gene/Insert name: Arp11 (alt name: Actr10)
  Species: M. musculus (mouse)
  Insert size (bp): 1251
  Entrez Gene: Actr10 (a.k.a. Actr11, Arp11)
  Promoter: T7
  Tag / fusion protein: His (N terminal on insert)
  Cloning method: Restriction Enzyme; 5′ cloning site BamHI (destroyed during cloning); 3′ cloning site NcoI (not destroyed)
  Sequencing primers: 5′ None; 3′ None
Terms and licenses: Academic/Nonprofit Terms; Industry Terms: Not Available to Industry
How to cite: T7-His-Arp11(1–417) was a gift from Trina Schroer (Addgene plasmid # 51400 ; http://n2t.net/addgene:51400 ; RRID:Addgene_51400)
