[The description below was written by a language model from this plasmid's Addgene catalogue record.]
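Description:
T7-His-Arp11(1–417) is a bacterial expression plasmid built on the commercial pRSET-B backbone, carrying the full-length coding sequence of mouse Arp11 (gene symbol Actr10, also known as Actr11). The name indicates residues 1–417, matching the recorded insert of about 1.25 kb, and the complete plasmid is listed at roughly 4.4 kb. It is maintained in E. coli as a high-copy plasmid under ampicillin selection. No feature table accompanies the record, so the origin of replication and other backbone elements are not itemised here.

Expression is driven by the T7 promoter, so transcription depends on T7 RNA polymerase, typically supplied by an E. coli expression host that carries an inducible copy of the polymerase gene or by an in vitro transcription/translation system. The strain listed in the record is a standard cloning strain suited to propagation rather than T7-driven expression. The Arp11 open reading frame is fused to an N-terminal His tag, which allows purification by immobilised metal affinity chromatography and detection with anti-tag antibodies. The insert was introduced by restriction cloning, with the 5′ BamHI site destroyed at the junction and the 3′ NcoI site retained.

The stated purpose is expression of full-length mouse Arp11 under T7 control. Arp11 is an evolutionarily conserved actin-related protein, and the associated work examined its interactions with actin and with Arp1. A tagged full-length protein of this kind suits binding and biochemical interaction studies, and the residue range in the name suggests it may serve as a full-length reference alongside truncated versions, although the record does not describe any.
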