>Addgene plasmid #51400 | T7-His-Arp11(1–417) | depositor partial sequence | sequence record 78288 | mouse Arp11
ATGCCGCTCTACGAGGGCCTTGGGAGCGGCGGCGAGAAGACAGCAGTCGTGATCGACCTAGGAGAAGCTT
TCACCAAGTGTGGATTCGCAGGAGAAACTGGTCCACGATGTATAATTCCTAGTGTGATAAAAAGAGCTGG
CATGTCTAAGCCAATCAAAGTTGTTCAGTATAATATCAATACAGAAGAATTATATTCCTACCTAAAGGAA
TTCATCCACATACTGTATTTCAGGCATCTGTTGGTGAATCCCAGAGACCGCCGCGTTGTGGTTATCGAGT
CGGTGTTATGTCCTTCCCACTTCAGAGAGACTCTGACTCGTGTTCTTTTTAAATATTTTGAGGTTCCATC
TGTCCTACTTGCTCCAAGTCATCTGATGGCACTGCTGACGCTTGGAATTAATTCGGCCATGGTCCTGGAT
TGTGGATATAGGGAAAGCCTGGTGTTGCCTATCTATGAAGGCATCCCAATACTGAATTGCTGGGGAGCAC
TGCCGTTAGGAGGAAAAGCTCTCCACAAGGAGTTGGAAACTCAGCTGTTGGAACAATGTACTGTTGACAC
TGGTGCAGCTAAAGGACAGAGCCTTCCCTCAGTGATGGGTTCAGTTCCAGAAGGTGTGCTAGAAGATATT
AAAGTGCGCACGTGCTTTGTCAGTGATCTGAAGCGTGGACTGCAAATCCAAGCAGCAAAATTTAATATTG
ATGGGAATAATGAGCGTCCCACTCCACCTCCAAATGTTGACTATCCATTGGATGGAGAGAAAATTTTACA
TGTGCTTGGATCAATCAGAGATTCAGTTGTGGAAATCCTTTTTGAACAAGATAATGAGGAGAAGTCAGTT
GCCACTTTAATTTTGGATTCCCTTTTACAGTGCCCAATAGACACCAGGAAGCAACTGGCAGAGAATTTGG
TAATCATCGGTGGCACATCTATGTTGCCAGGCTTTCTCCACAGATTGCTTGCAGAAATACGGTATTTGGT
AGAAAAGCCAAAGTACAAAAAGACACTTGGCACCAAGAACTTCCGAATTCATACTCCACCTGCAAAAGCT
AATTGTGTGGCCTGGTTGGGAGGGGCTGTTTTTGGAGCATTGCAAGACATTCTTGGGAGCCGCTCCATTT
CAAAGGAATACTATAACCAGACGGGCCGCATACCTGACTGGTGCTCTCTCAACAACCCTCCCCTGGAAAT
GATGTTTGATGTGGGGAAAGCGCAACCACCGCTGATGAAAAGGGCATTTTCCACTGAGAAATAA
