>Addgene plasmid #51400 | T7-His-Arp11(1–417) | addgene partial sequence | sequence record 79770 | T7 5'-TAATACGACTCACTATAGGG-3'
ATTTTGTTTAACTTTAAGAAGGAGATATACATATGCGGGGTTCTCATCATCATCATCATCATGGTATGGC
TAGCATGACTGGTGGACAGCAAATGGGTCGGGATCTGTACGACGATGACGATAAGGATCGATCCATGCAT
CATCGTCATCATCATATGCCGCTCTACGAGGGCCTTGGGAGCGGCGGCGAGAAGACAGCAGTCGTGATCG
ACCTAGGAGAAGCTTTCACCAAGTGTGGATTCGCAGGAGAAACTGGTCCACGATGTATAATTCCTAGTGT
GATAAAAAGAGCTGGCATGTCTAAGCCAATCAAAGTTGTTCAGTATAATATCAATACAGAAGAATTATAT
TCCTACCTAAAGGAATTCATCCACATACTGTATTTCAGGCATCTGTTGGTGAATCCCAGAGACCGCCGCG
TTGTGGTTATCGAGTCGGTGTTATGTCCTTCCCACTTCAGAGAGACTCTGACTCGTGTTCTTTTTAAATA
TTTTGAGGTTCCATCTGTCCTACTTGCTCCAAGTCATCTGATGGCACTGCTGACGCTTGGAATTAATTCG
GCCATGGTCCTGGATTGTGGATATAGGGAAAGCCTGGTGTTGCCTATCTATGAAGGCATCCCAATACTGA
ATTGCTGGGGAGCACTGCCGTTAGGAGGAAAAGCTCTCCACAAGGAGTTGGAAACTCAGCTGTTGGAACA
ATGTACTGTTGACACTGGTGCAGCTAAAGGACAGAGCCTTCCCTCAGTGATGGGTTCAGTTCCAGAAGGT
GTGCTAGAAGATATTAAAGTGCGCACGTGCTTTGTCAGTGATCTGAAGCGTGGACTGCAAATCCAAGCAG
CAAAATTTAATATTGATGGGAATAATGAGCGTCCCACTCCACCTCCAAATGTTGACTATCC
